>Addgene plasmid #29656 | pET His6 MBP TEV LIC cloning vector (1M) | addgene full sequence | sequence record 237947 | Addgene NGS Result
CAAGGAGATGGCGCCCAACAGTCCCCCGGCCACGGGGCCTGCCACCATACCCACGCCGAAACAAGCGCTC
ATGAGCCCGAAGTGGCGAGCCCGATCTTCCCCATCGGTGATGTCGGCGATATAGGCGCCAGCAACCGCAC
CTGTGGCGCCGGTGATGCCGGCCACGATGCGTCCGGCGTAGAGGATCGAGATCTCGATCCCGCGAAATTA
ATACGACTCACTATAGGGGAATTGTGAGCGGATAACAATTCCCCTCTAGAAATAATTTTGTTTAACTTTA
AGAAGGAGATATACCATGGGTTCTTCTCACCATCACCATCACCATGGTTCTTCTATGAAAATCGAAGAAG
GTAAACTGGTAATCTGGATTAACGGCGATAAAGGCTATAACGGTCTCGCTGAAGTCGGTAAGAAATTCGA
GAAAGATACCGGAATTAAAGTCACCGTTGAGCATCCGGATAAACTGGAAGAGAAATTCCCACAGGTTGCG
GCAACTGGCGATGGCCCTGACATTATCTTCTGGGCACACGACCGCTTTGGTGGCTACGCTCAATCTGGCC
TGTTGGCTGAAATCACCCCGGACAAAGCGTTCCAGGACAAGCTGTATCCGTTTACCTGGGATGCCGTACG
TTACAACGGCAAGCTGATTGCTTACCCGATCGCTGTTGAAGCGTTATCGCTGATTTATAACAAAGATCTG
CTGCCGAACCCGCCAAAAACCTGGGAAGAGATCCCGGCGCTGGATAAAGAACTGAAAGCGAAAGGTAAGA
GCGCGCTGATGTTCAACCTGCAAGAACCGTACTTCACCTGGCCGCTGATTGCTGCTGACGGGGGTTATGC
GTTCAAGTATGAAAACGGCAAGTACGACATTAAAGACGTGGGCGTGGATAACGCTGGCGCGAAAGCGGGT
CTGACCTTCCTGGTTGACCTGATTAAAAACAAACACATGAATGCAGACACCGATTACTCCATCGCAGAAG
CTGCCTTTAATAAAGGCGAAACAGCGATGACCATCAACGGCCCGTGGGCATGGTCCAACATCGACACCAG
CAAAGTGAATTATGGTGTAACGGTACTGCCGACCTTCAAGGGTCAACCATCCAAACCGTTCGTTGGCGTG
CTGAGCGCAGGTATTAACGCCGCCAGTCCGAACAAAGAGCTGGCAAAAGAGTTCCTCGAAAACTATCTGC
TGACTGATGAAGGTCTGGAAGCGGTTAATAAAGACAAACCGCTGGGTGCCGTAGCGCTGAAGTCTTACGA
GGAAGAGTTGGCGAAAGATCCACGTATTGCCGCCACTATGGAAAACGCCCAGAAAGGTGAAATCATGCCG
AACATCCCGCAGATGTCCGCTTTCTGGTATGCCGTGCGTACTGCGGTGATCAACGCCGCCAGCGGTCGTC
AGACTGTCGATGAAGCCCTGAAAGACGCGCAGACTAATGGGATCGAGGAAAACCTGTACTTCCAATCCAA
TATTGGAAGTGGATAACGGATCCGAATTCGAGCGCCGTCGACAAGCTTGCGGCCGCACTCGAGCACCACC
ACCACCACCACTGAGATCCGGCTGCTAACAAAGCCCGAAAGGAAGCTGAGTTGGCTGCTGCCACCGCTGA
GCAATAACTAGCATAACCCCTTGGGGCCTCTAAACGGGTCTTGAGGGGTTTTTTGCTGAAAGGAGGAACT
ATATCCGGATTGGCGAATGGG
[124 nt withheld, positions 1702-1825]
C
[91 nt withheld, positions 1827-1917]
A
[49 nt withheld, positions 1919-1967]
CCTTTGACGTTGGAGTCCACGTTCTTT
[37 nt withheld, positions 1995-2031]
ACCCTATCTCGGTCTATTCTTTTGATTTATAAGGGATTTTGCCGATTTCGGCCTATTGGTTAAAAAATGA
GCTGATTTAACAAAAATTTAACGCGAATTTTAACAAACTAGTAACGTTTACAATTTCAGGTGGCACTTTT
CGGGGAAATGTGCGCGGAACCCCTATTTGTTTATTTTTCTAAATACATTCAAATATGTATCCGCTCATGA
ATTAATTCTTAGAAAAACTCATCGAGCATCAAATGAAACTGCAATTTATTCATATCAGGATTATCAATAC
CATATTTTTGAAAAAGCCGTTTCTGTAATGAAGGAGAAAACTCACCGAGGCAGTTCCATAGGATGGCAAG
ATCCTGGTATCGGTCTGCGATTCCGACTCGTCCAACATCAATACAACCTATTAATTTCCCCTCGTCAAAA
ATAAGGTTATCAAGTGAGAAATCACCATGAGTGACGACTGAATCCGGTGAGAATGGCAAAAGTTTATGCA
TTTCTTTCCAGACTTGTTCAACAGGCCAGCCATTACGCTCGTCATCAAAATCACTCGCATCAACCAAACC
GTTATTCATTCGTGATTGCGCCTGAGCGAGACGAAATACGCGATCGCTGTTAAAAGGACAATTACAAACA
GGAATCGAATGCAACCGGCGCAGGAACACTGCCAGCGCATCAACAATGTTTTCACCTGAATCAGGATATT
CTTCTAATACCTGGAATGCTGTTTTCCCGGGGATCGCAGTGGTGAGTAACCATGCATCATCAGGAGTACG
GATAAAATGCTTGATGGTCGGAAGAGGCATAAATTCCGTCAGCCAGTTTAGTCTGACCATCTCATCTGTA
ACATCATTGGCAACGCTACCTTTGCCATGTTTCAGAAACAACTCTGGCGCATCGGGCTTCCCATACAATC
GATAGATTGTCGCACCTGATTGCCCGACATTATCGCGAGCCCATTTATACCCATATAAATCAGCATCCAT
GTTGGAATTTAATCGCGGCCTAGAGCAAGACGTTTCCCGTTGAATATGGCTCATAACACCCCTTGTATTA
CTGTTTATGTAAGCAGACAGTTTTATTGTTCATGACCAAAATCCCTTAACGTGAGTTTTCGTTCCACTGA
GCGTCAGACCCCGTAGAAAAGATCAAAGGATCTTCTTGAGATCCTTTTTTTCTGCGCGTAATCTGCTGCT
TGCAAACAAAAAAACCACCGCTACCAGCGGTGGTTTGTTTGCCGGATCAAGAGCTACCAACTCTTTTTCC
GAAGGTAACTGGCTTCAGCAGAGCGCAGATACCAAATACTGTCCTTCTAGTGTAGCCGTAGTTAGGCCAC
CACTTCAAGAACTCTGTAGCACCGCCTACATACCTCGCTCTGCTAATCCTGTTACCAGTGGCTGCTGCCA
GTGGCGATAAGTCGTGTCTTACCGGGTTGGACTCAAGACGATAGTTACCGGATAAGGCGCAGCGGTCGGG
CTGAACGGGGGGTTCGTGCACACAGCCCAGCTTGGAGCGAACGACCTACACCGAACTGAGATACCTACAG
CGTGAGCTATGAGAAAGCGCCACGCTTCCCGAAGGGAGAAAGGCGGACAGGTATCCGGTAAGCGGCAGGG
TCGGAACAGGAGAGCGCACGAGGGAGCTTCCAGGGGGAAACGCCTGGTATCTTTATAGTCCTGTCGGGTT
TCGCCACCTCTGACTTGAGCGTCGATTTTTGTGATGCTCGTCAGGGGGGCGGAGCCTATGGAAAAACGCC
AGCAACGCGGCCTTTTTACGGTTCCTGGCCTTTTGCTGGCCTTTTGCTCACATGTTCTTTCCTGCGTTAT
CCCCTGATTCTGTGGATAACCGTATTACCGCCTTTGAGTGAGCTGATACCGCTCGCCGCAGCCGAACGAC
CGAGCGCAGCGAGTCAGTGAGCGAGGAAGCGGAAGAGCGCCTGATGCGGTATTTTCTCCTTACGCATCTG
TGCGGTATTTCACACCGCAATGGTGCACTCTCAGTACAATCTGCTCTGATGCCGCATAGTTAAGCCAGTA
TACACTCCGCTATCGCTACGTGACTGGGTCATGGCTGCGCCCCGACACCCGCCAACACCCGCTGACGCGC
CCTGACGGGCTTGTCTGCTCCCGGCATCCGCTTACAGACAAGCTGTGACCGTCTCCGGGAGCTGCATGTG
TCAGAGGTTTTCACCGTCATCACCGAAACGCGCGAGGCAGCTGCGGTAAAGCTCATCAGCGTGGTCGTGA
AGCGATTCACAGATGTCTGCCTGTTCATCCGCGTCCAGCTCGTTGAGTTTCTCCAGAAGCGTTAATGTCT
GGCTTCTGATAAAGCGGGCCATGTTAAGGGCGGTTTTTTCCTGTTTGGTCACTGATGCCTCCGTGTAAGG
GGGATTTCTGTTCATGGGGGTAATGATACCGATGAAACGAGAGAGGATGCTCACGATACGGGTTACTGAT
GATGAACATGCCCGGTTACTGGAACGTTGTGAGGGTAAACAACTGGCGGTATGGATGCGGCGGGACCAGA
GAAAAATCACTCAGGGTCAATGCCAGCGCTTCGTTAATACAGATGTAGGTGTTCCACAGGGTAGCCAGCA
GCATCCTGCGATGCAGATCCGGAACATAATGGTGCAGGGCGCTGACTTCCGCGTTTCCAGACTTTACGAA
ACACGGAAACCGAAGACCATTCATGTTGTTGCTCAGGTCGCAGACGTTTTGCAGCAGCAGTCGCTTCACG
TTCGCTCGCGTATCGGTGATTCATTCTGCTAACCAGTAAGGCAACCCCGCCAGCCTAGCCGGGTCCTCAA
CGACAGGAGCACGATCATGCGCACCCGTGGGGCCGCCATGCCGGCGATAATGGCCTGCTTCTCGCCGAAA
CGTTTGGTGGCGGGACCAGTGACGAAGGCTTGAGCGAGGGCGTGCAAGATTCCGAATACCGCAAGCGACA
GGCCGATCATCGTCGCGCTCCAGCGAAAGCGGTCCTCGCCGAAAATGACCCAGAGCGCTGCCGGCACCTG
TCCTACGAGTTGCATGATAAAGAAGACAGTCATAAGTGCGGCGACGATAGTCATGCCCCGCGCCCACCGG
AAGGAGCTGACTGGGTTGAAGGCTCTCAAGGGCATCGGTCGAGATCCCGGTGCCTAATGAGTGAGCTAAC
TTACATTAATTGCGTTGCGCTCACTGCCCGCTTTCCAGTCGGGAAACCTGTCGTGCCAGCTGCATTAATG
AATCGGCCAACGCGCGGGGAGAGGCGGTTTGCGTATTGGGCGCCAGGGTGGTTTTTCTTTTCACCAGTGA
GACGGGCAACAGCTGATTGCCCTTCACCGCCTGGCCCTGAGAGAGTTGCAGCAAGCGGTCCACGCTGGTT
TGCCCCAGCAGGCGAAAATCCTGTTTGATGGTGGTTAACGGCGGGATATAACATGAGCTGTCTTCGGTAT
CGTCGTATCCCACTACCGAGATATCCGCACCAACGCGCAGCCCGGACTCGGTAATGGCGCGCATTGCGCC
CAGCGCCATCTGATCGTTGGCAACCAGCATCGCAGTGGGAACGATACCCTCATTCAGCATTTGCATGGTT
TGTTGAAAACCGGACATGGCACTCCAGTCGCCTTCCCGTTCCGCTATCGGCTGAATTTGATTGCGAGTGA
GATATTTATGCCAGCCAGCCAGACGCAGACGCGCCGAGACAGAACTTAATGGGCCCGCTAACAGCGCGAT
TTGCTGGTGACCCAATGCGACCAGATGCTCCACGCCCAGTCGCGTACCGTCTTCATGGGAGAAAATAATA
CTGTTGATGGGTGTCTGGTCAGAGACATCAAGAAATAACGCCGGAACATTAGTGCAGGCAGCTTCCACAG
CAATGGCATCCTGGTCATCCAGCGGATAGTTAATGATCAGCCCACTGACGCGTTGCGCGAGAAGATTGTG
CACCGCCGCTTTACAGGCTTCGACGCCGCTTCGTTCTACCATCGACACCACCACGCTGGCACCCAGTTGA
TCGGCGCGAGATTTAATCGCCGCGACAATTTGCGACGGCGCGTGCAGGGCCAGACTGGAGGTGGCAACGC
CAATCAGCAACGACTGTTTGCCCGCCAGTTGTTGTGCCACGCGGTTGGGAATGTAATTCAGCTCCGCCAT
CGCCGCTTCCACTTTTTCCCGCGTTTTCGCAGAAACGTGGCTGGCCTGGTTCACCACGCGGGAAACGGTC
TGATAAGAGACACCGGCATACTCTGCGACATCGTATAACGTTACTGGTTTCACATTCACCACCCTGAATT
GACTCTCTTCCGGGCGCTATCATGCCATACCGCGAAAGGTTTTGCGCCATTCGATGGTGTCCGGGATCTC
GACGCTCTCCCTTATGCGACTCCTGCATTAGGAAGCAGCCCAGTAGTAGGTTGAGGCCGTTGAGCACCGC
CGCCGCAAGGAATGGTGCATG
Features (pLannotate 1.2.2; 21 found; start..end, strand, type, name):
    209..227     +  promoter       T7 promoter: promoter for bacteriophage T7 RNA polymerase
    228..252     +  protein_bind   lac operator: The lac repressor binds to the lac operator to inhibit transcription in E. coli. This inhibition can be relieved by adding lactose or isopropyl-β-D-thiogalactopyranoside (IPTG). lac repressor encoded by lacI
    267..289     +  RBS            RBS: efficient ribosome binding site from bacteriophage T7 gene 10 (Olins and Rangwala, 1989)
    308..325     +  CDS            6xHis: 6xHis affinity tag
    335..1435    +  CDS            MBP: maltose binding protein from E. coli; malE (mutated); This version of the gene does not encode a signal sequence, so MBP will remain in the cytosol.
   1448..1464    +  CDS            TEV site (fragment): tobacco etch virus (TEV) protease recognition and cleavage site
   1534..1551    +  CDS            9xHis (fragment): 9xHis affinity tag
   1561..1610    +  CDS            SET1 (fragment): solubility-enhancement tag derived from T7 phage gene 10B
   1618..1665    +  terminator     T7 terminator: transcription terminator for bacteriophage T7 RNA polymerase
   1702..2130    +  rep_origin     f1 ori (sequence partly withheld): f1 bacteriophage origin of replication; arrow indicates direction of (+) strand synthesis
   2184..2241    +  promoter       AmpR promoter (fragment): bla
   2250..3065    -  CDS            KanR: aminoglycoside phosphotransferase; aph(3')-Ia; confers resistance to kanamycin in bacteria or G418 (Geneticin®) in eukaryotes
   3187..3775    +  rep_origin     ori: high-copy-number ColE1/pMB1/pBR322/pUC origin of replication
   3961..4100    -  misc_feature   bom: basis of mobility region from pBR322
   4202..4393    -  CDS            rop: Rop protein, which maintains plasmids at low copy number; rop
   4410..4790    +  CDS            YPB1_ECOLX: Protein predicted: Swiss-Prot protein existence level 4. From Escherichia coli.
   4862..5153    -  CDS            TcR (fragment): tetracycline efflux protein; tet; confers resistance to tetracycline
   5168..5189    -  protein_bind   CAP binding site: CAP binding activates transcription in the presence of cAMP. E. coli catabolite activator protein
   5202..6284    -  CDS            lacI: lac repressor; lacI; The lac repressor binds to the lac operator to inhibit transcription in E. coli. This inhibition can be relieved by adding lactose or isopropyl-β-D-thiogalactopyranoside (IPTG).
   6285..6362    -  promoter       lacI promoter: lacI
   6370..187     -  CDS            TcR (fragment) (across the origin): tetracycline efflux protein; tet; confers resistance to tetracycline
