[The description below was written by a language model from this plasmid's Addgene catalogue record, the feature table of its GenBank file and pLannotate feature annotations shown in this document.]
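Description:
pET His6 MBP TEV LIC cloning vector (1M) is an empty pET-family bacterial expression backbone of about 6.5 kb, built for ligation-independent cloning (LIC) of open reading frames as N-terminal fusions for production in E. coli. It is selected with kanamycin through an aph(3')-Ia KanR gene and replicates from a ColE1/pMB1-type origin. The accompanying bom region and rop gene are consistent with the low copy number stated in the record. An f1 phage origin is also present, along with tetracycline-resistance gene fragments that appear to be non-functional remnants of the pBR322 lineage.

The expression cassette consists of a T7 promoter followed by a lac operator and the T7 gene 10 ribosome binding site. These drive a reading frame that encodes a 6xHis tag, a signal-sequence-free (cytosolic) maltose binding protein and a TEV protease recognition site, and the cassette ends at a T7 terminator. A plasmid-borne lacI gene with its own promoter supplies repressor, so expression is IPTG-inducible in hosts that provide T7 RNA polymerase. The insert is placed just after the TEV site: the vector is linearised and annealed to a PCR product carrying matching LIC tags, and the LIC sites are destroyed in the process. MBP can improve solubility and yield and, like the His tag, can serve as an affinity handle. TEV cleavage then removes the whole His6-MBP portion.

The catalogue also lists a C-terminal 6xHis tag, and the annotation shows a His-tag fragment downstream of the cloning site. However, the depositor describes only the N-terminal fusion. The two additional GenBank records are short partial reads that cover only the His/TEV/MBP junction and the lacI promoter.
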