Addgene plasmid #29656: pET His6 MBP TEV LIC cloning vector (1M)
Purpose: (Empty Backbone)
Depositing lab: Scott Gradia. Depositing organization: University of California, Berkeley.
Backbone
  Vector backbone: pET
  Backbone size (bp): 6465
  Vector type: Bacterial Expression
  Tag / fusion protein: 6xHis (C terminal on backbone); MBP (N terminal on backbone); TEV cleavage site (N terminal on backbone)
Growth in bacteria
  Bacterial resistance: Kanamycin, 50 μg/mL
  Growth temperature: 37°C
  Growth strain: DH5alpha
  Copy number: Low Copy
Gene/Insert
  Gene/Insert name: None
  Tag / fusion protein: His6-MBP-TEV (N terminal on backbone)
  Cloning method: Restriction Enzyme; 5′ cloning site LIC tag (destroyed during cloning); 3′ cloning site LIC tag (destroyed during cloning)
  Sequencing primers: 5′ MBP forward (5'ggtcgtcagactgtcgatgaagcc); 3′ T7 reverse
Terms and licenses: Academic/Nonprofit Terms; Industry Terms: Not Available to Industry
Depositor comments: This plasmid is an empty vector to be used with a LIC cloning protocol. It has a TEV-cleavable His6 fusion tag on its N-terminus. MBP can enhance your protein's solubility and expression. It can also be used as an affinity tag. To clone into this vector, add LIC fusion tags to the 5' end of your PCR primers. Forward - 5'TACTTCCAATCCAATGCA3' Reverse - 5'TTATCCACTTCCAATGTTATTA3' Linearize the plasmid with SspI and gel purify. When digesting the DNA with T4 polymerase, use dCTP for insert and dGTP for vector. More information on this vector can be found through http://qb3.berkeley.edu/qb3/macrolab/
How to cite: pET His6 MBP TEV LIC cloning vector (1M) was a gift from Scott Gradia (Addgene plasmid # 29656 ; http://n2t.net/addgene:29656 ; RRID:Addgene_29656)
