LOCUS       Exported 850 bp ds-DNA linear SYN 18-MAY-2021
DEFINITION  synthetic linear DNA
ACCESSION   .
VERSION     .
KEYWORDS    pET His6 MBP TEV LIC cloning vector (1M)
SOURCE      synthetic DNA construct
  ORGANISM  synthetic DNA construct
REFERENCE   1 (bases 1 to 850)
  TITLE     LIC N-terminal fusion vectors for E. coli expression
REFERENCE   2 (bases 1 to 850)
  AUTHORS   .
  TITLE     Direct Submission
  JOURNAL   Exported May 18, 2021 from SnapGene Server 1.1.58
            http://www.snapgene.com
FEATURES             Location/Qualifiers
     source          1..850
                     /organism="synthetic DNA construct"
                     /mol_type="other DNA"
     CDS             complement(18..35)
                     /codon_start=1
                     /product="6xHis affinity tag"
                     /label=6xHis
                     /translation="HHHHHH"
     CDS             complement(101..121)
                     /codon_start=1
                     /product="tobacco etch virus (TEV) protease recognition and
                     cleavage site"
                     /label=TEV site
                     /translation="ENLYFQS"
     primer_bind     complement(137..160)
                     /label=MBP-F
                     /note="Maltose binding protein, forward primer"
ORIGIN
        1 ttagcagccg gatctcagtg gtggtggtgg tggtgctcga gtgcggccgc aagcttgtcg
       61 acggcgctcg aattcggatc cgttatccac ttccaatatt ggattggaag tacaggtttt
      121 cctcgatccc attagtctgc gcgtctttca gggcttcatc gacagtctga cgaccgctgg
      181 cggcgttgat caccgcagta cgcacggcat accagaaagc ggacatctgc gggatgttcg
      241 gcatgatttc acctttctgg gcgttttcca tagtggcggc aatacgtgga tctttcgcca
      301 actcttcctc gtaagacttc agcgctacgg cacccagcgg tttgtcttta ttaaccgctt
      361 ccagaccttc atcagtcagc agatagtttt cgaggaactc ttttgccagc tctttgttcg
      421 gactggcggc gttaatacct gcgctcagca cgccaacgaa cggtttggat ggttgaccct
      481 tgaaggtcgg cagtaccgtt acaccataat tcactttgct ggtgtcgatg ttggaccatg
      541 cccacgggcc gttgatggtc atcgctgttt cgcctttatt aaaggcagct tctgcgatgg
      601 agtaatcggt gtctgcattc atgtgtttgt ttttaatcag gtcaaccagg aaggtcagac
      661 ccgctttcgc gccagcgtta tccacgccca cgtctttaat gtcgtacttg ccgttttcat
      721 acttgaacgc ataacccccg tcagcagcaa tcagcggcca ggtgaagtac ggttcttgca
      781 ggttgaacat cagcgcgctc ttacctttcg ctttcagttc tttatccagc gccgggatct
      841 cttcccaggt
//
