LOCUS       Exported 236 bp ds-DNA linear SYN 18-MAY-2021
DEFINITION  synthetic linear DNA
ACCESSION   .
VERSION     .
KEYWORDS    pET His6 MBP TEV LIC cloning vector (1M)
SOURCE      synthetic DNA construct
  ORGANISM  synthetic DNA construct
REFERENCE   1 (bases 1 to 236)
  TITLE     LIC N-terminal fusion vectors for E. coli expression
REFERENCE   2 (bases 1 to 236)
  AUTHORS   .
  TITLE     Direct Submission
  JOURNAL   Exported May 18, 2021 from SnapGene Server 1.1.58
            http://www.snapgene.com
FEATURES             Location/Qualifiers
     source          1..236
                     /organism="synthetic DNA construct"
                     /mol_type="other DNA"
     promoter        complement(3..79)
                     /gene="lacI"
                     /label=lacI promoter
ORIGIN
        1 cattcaccac cctgaattga ctctcttccg ggcgctatca tgccataccg cgaaaggttt
       61 tgcgccattc gatggtgtcc gggatctcga cgctctccct tatgcgactc ctgcattagg
      121 aagcagccca gtagtaggtt gaggccgttg agcaccgccg ccgcaaggaa tggtgcatgc
      181 aaggagatgg cgcccaacag tcccccggcc acggggcctg ccaccatacc cacgcc
//
