>Addgene plasmid #29656 | pET His6 MBP TEV LIC cloning vector (1M) | addgene partial sequence | sequence record 36472 | pBRrevBam 5'-GGTGATGTCGGCGATATAGG-3'
GCGCCGGTGATGCCGGCCACGATGCGTCCGGCGTAGAGGATCGAGATCTCGATCCCGCGAAATTAATACG
ACTCACTATAGGGGAATTGTGAGCGGATAACAATTCCCCTCTAGAAATAATTTTGTTTAACTTTAAGAAG
GAGATATACCATGGGTTCTTCTCACCATCACCATCACCATGGTTCTTCTATGAAAATCGAAGAAGGTAAA
CTGGTAATCTGGATTAACGGCGATAAAGGCTATAACGGTCTCGCTGAAGTCGGTAAGAAATTCGAGAAAG
ATACCGGAATTAAAGTCACCGTTGAGCATCCGGATAAACTGGAAGAGAAATTCCCACAGGTTGCGGCAAC
TGGCGATGGCCCTGACATTATCTTCTGGGCACACGACCGCTTTGGTGGCTACGCTCAATCTGGCCTGTTG
GCTGAAATCACCCCGGACAAAGCGTTCCAGGACAAGCTGTATCCGTTTACCTGGGATGCCGTACGTTACA
ACGGCAAGCTGATTGCTTACCCGATCGCTGTTGAAGCGTTATCGCTGATTTATAACAAAGATCTGCTGCC
GAACCCGCCAAAAACCTGGGAAGAGATCCCGGCGCTGGATAAAGAACTGAAAGCGAAAGGTAAGAGCGCG
CTGATGTTCAACCTGCAAGAACCGTACTTCACCTGGCCGCTGATTGCTGCTGACGGGGGTTATGCGTTCA
AGTATGAAAACGGCAAGTACGACATTAAAGACGTGGGCGTGGATAACGCTGGCGCGAAAGCGGGTCTGAC
CTTCCTGGTTGACCTGATTAAAAACAAACACATGAATGCAGACACCGATTACTCCATCGCAGAAGCTGCC
TTTAATAAAGGCGAAACAGCGATGACCATCAACGGCCCGTGGGCATGGTCCAACATCGACACCAGCAAAG
TGAATTATGGTGTAACGGTACTGCCGACCTTCAAGGGTCAACCATCCAAACCGTTCGTTGGC
