>Addgene plasmid #29656 | pET His6 MBP TEV LIC cloning vector (1M) | addgene partial sequence | sequence record 158755 | F1ori-R 5'-AGGGAAGAAAGCGAAAGGAG-3'
[64 nt withheld, positions 1-64]
CCCATTCGCCAATCCGGATATAGTTCCTCCTTTCAGCAAAAAACCCCTCAAGACCCGTTTAGAGGCCCCA
AGGGGTTATGCTAGTTATTGCTCAGCGGTGGCAGCAGCCAACTCAGCTTCCTTTCGGGCTTTGTTAGCAG
CCGGATCTCAGTGGTGGTGGTGGTGGTGCTCGAGTGCGGCCGCAAGCTTGTCGACGGCGCTCGAATTCGG
ATCCGTTATCCACTTCCAATATTGGATTGGAAGTACAGGTTTTCCTCGATCCCATTAGTCTGCGCGTCTT
TCAGGGCTTCATCGACAGTCTGACGACCGCTGGCGGCGTTGATCACCGCAGTACGCACGGCATACCAGAA
AGCGGACATCTGCGGGATGTTCGGCATGATTTCACCTTTCTGGGCGTTTTCCATAGTGGCGGCAATACGT
GGATCTTTCGCCAACTCTTCCTCGTAAGACTTCAGCGCTACGGCACCCAGCGGTTTGTCTTTATTAACCG
CTTCCAGACCTTCATCAGTCAGCAGATAGTTTTCGAGGAACTCTTTTGCCAGCTCTTTGTTCGGACTGGC
GGCGTTAATACCTGCGCTCAGCACGCCAACGAACGGTTTGGATGGTTGACCCTTGAAGGTCGGCAGTACC
GTTACACCATAATTCACTTTGCTGGTGTCGATGTTGGACCATGCCCACGGGCCGTTGATGGTCATCGCTG
TTTCGCCTTTATTAAAGGCAGCTTCTGCGATGGAGTAATCGGTGTCTGCATTCATGTGTTTGTTTTTAAT
CAGGTCAACCAGGAAGGTCAGACCCGCTTTCGCGCCAGCGTTATCCACGCCCACGTCTTTAATGTCGTAC
TTGCCGTTTTCATACTTGAACGCATAACCCCCGTCAGCAGCAATCAGCGGCCAGGTGAAGTACGGTTCTT
GCAGGTTGAA
